Addgene plasmid #72189: Dscam1_7.27.26 EC10-Fc-His
Purpose: Expresses the 10 N-terminal extracellular domains of the Dscam, isoform 7.27.26 protein, C-terminally fused to the Fc region of human IgG1 + 6X histidine tag.
Depositing lab: Woj Wojtowicz. Depositing organization: University of California, Berkeley. Publication: An extracellular biochemical screen reveals that FLRTs and Unc5s mediate neuronal subtype recognition in the retina. Visser JJ, Cheng Y, Perry SC, Chastain AB, Parsa B, Masri SS, Ray TA, Kay JN, Wojtowicz WM. Elife. 2015 Dec 3;4. pii: e08149. doi: 10.7554/eLife.08149. PubMed 26633812.
Backbone
  Vector backbone: pCMVi-SV40ori
  Vector type: Mammalian Expression
Growth in bacteria
  Bacterial resistance: Ampicillin, 100 μg/mL
  Growth temperature: 37°C
  Growth strain: DH5alpha
  Copy number: High Copy
Gene/Insert
  Gene/Insert name: Dscam1_7.27.26 (alt names: Down syndrome cell adhesion molecule1, isoform 7.27.26; 43Bc; Dsm; Neu1; p270; NCBI gene ID 35652; Reference sequence AF260530.1)
  Species: D. melanogaster (fly)
  Insert size (bp): 3009
  Promoter: CMV
  Tag / fusion protein: Fc-His (C terminal on backbone)
  Cloning method: Restriction Enzyme; 5′ cloning site NotI (not destroyed); 3′ cloning site SpeI (not destroyed)
  Sequencing primers: 5′ GTCAGAGGTAACTCCCGTTGC; 3′ ATCATGAGGGTGTCCTTG
Terms and licenses: Academic/Nonprofit Terms; Industry Terms: Not Available to Industry
Depositor comments: This transcript contains altrenative exons 4.7, 6.27 and 9.26.
How to cite: Dscam1_7.27.26 EC10-Fc-His was a gift from Woj Wojtowicz (Addgene plasmid # 72189 ; http://n2t.net/addgene:72189 ; RRID:Addgene_72189)
