[The description below was written by a language model from this plasmid's Addgene catalogue record and pLannotate feature annotations shown in this document.]
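Description:
Dscam1_7.27.26 EC10-Fc-His is an 8,772 nt mammalian expression plasmid built on the pCMVi-SV40ori backbone, designed to produce a soluble, tagged ectodomain fragment of Drosophila melanogaster Dscam1 (Down syndrome cell adhesion molecule 1). It is propagated in E. coli as a high-copy plasmid through a ColE1/pUC-type origin and selected with ampicillin via the β-lactamase gene. The annotation also picks up an f1 phage origin and short remnants of rop, bom and lacZα, which are backbone leftovers rather than functional parts.

The expression cassette is driven by the human CMV immediate early enhancer and promoter followed by CMV intron A, an arrangement that generally boosts transcript processing and expression in mammalian cells. Downstream, a 3,009 bp insert cloned between NotI and SpeI encodes the ten N-terminal extracellular domains of Dscam1. This particular isoform carries alternative exons 4.7, 6.27 and 9.26, one combination among the many variable-exon choices that diversify Dscam1 ectodomains. The insert itself is not annotated in the feature table, but it fits the gap between the intron and the human IGHG1 fragment, which supplies the backbone-encoded IgG1 Fc region. The Fc is followed, according to the record, by a 6X histidine tag, and the transcript ends at an SV40 polyadenylation signal. A separate SV40 enhancer/early promoter region, which normally contains the SV40 origin, matches the backbone name and would allow episomal amplification in cells expressing large T antigen.

The Fc-His fusion gives handles for capture, detection and purification. The associated publication describes an extracellular biochemical screen for receptor-ligand interactions, which suggests use of this protein in binding assays, although the record does not state its specific role.
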