Features (pLannotate 1.2.2; 13 found; start..end, strand, type, name):
    376..575     +  promoter       CMV promoter: human cytomegalovirus (CMV) immediate early promoter
    714..1539    +  intron         CMV intron A: human cytomegalovirus intron A (Chapman et al., 1991)
   4632..5312    +  CDS            IGHG1 (fragment): IGHG1_HUMAN - Experimental evidence at protein level: Swiss-Prot protein existence level 1. Constant region of immunoglobulin heavy chains. Immunoglobulins, also known as antibodies, are membrane-bound or secreted glycoproteins produced by B lymphocytes. In the recognition phase of humoral immunity, the membrane-bound immunoglobulins serve as receptors which, upon binding of a specific antigen, trigger the clonal expansion and differentiation of B lymphocytes into immunoglobulins- secreting plasma cells. Secreted immunoglobulins mediate the effector phase of humoral immunity, which results in
   5362..5483    +  polyA_signal   SV40 poly(A) signal: SV40 polyadenylation signal
   5692..6280    -  rep_origin     ori: high-copy-number ColE1/pMB1/pBR322/pUC origin of replication
   6451..7311    -  CDS            AmpR: β-lactamase; bla; confers resistance to ampicillin, carbenicillin, and related antibiotics
   7312..7416    -  promoter       AmpR promoter: bla
   7511..7546    +  CDS            rop (fragment): Rop protein, which maintains plasmids at low copy number; rop
   7569..7898    +  promoter       SV40 promoter: SV40 enhancer and early promoter
   8021..8120    +  misc_feature   bom (fragment): basis of mobility region from pBR322
   8148..8576    -  rep_origin     f1 ori (sequence partly withheld): f1 bacteriophage origin of replication; arrow indicates direction of (+) strand synthesis
   8580..8737    -  CDS            lacZα (fragment): LacZα fragment of β-galactosidase; lacZ fragment
   8763..374     +  enhancer       CMV enhancer (across the origin): human cytomegalovirus immediate early enhancer
>Addgene plasmid #72189 | Dscam1_7.27.26 EC10-Fc-His | addgene full sequence | sequence record 232981 | Addgene NGS Result
ATTGACTAGCTAGTTATTAATAGTAATCAATTACGGGGTCATTAGTTCATAGCCCATATATGGAGTTCCG
CGTTACATAACTTACGGTAAATGGCCCGCCTGGCTGACCGCCCAACGACCCCCGCCCATTGACGTCAATA
ATGACGTATGTTCCCATAGTAACGCCAATAGGGACTTTCCATTGACGTCAATGGGTGGAGTATTTACGGT
AAACTGCCCACTTGGCAGTACATCAAGTGTATCATATGCCAAGTCCGCCCCCTATTGACGTCAATGACGG
TAAATGGCCCGCCTGGCATTATGCCCAGTACATGACCTTACGGGACTTTCCTACTTGGCAGTACATCTAC
GTATTAGTCATCGCTATTACCATGGTGATGCGGTTTTGGCAGTACACCAATGGGCGTGGATAGCGGTTTG
ACTCACGGGGATTTCCAAGTCTCCACCCCATTGACGTCAATGGGAGTTTGTTTTGGCACCAAAATCAACG
GGACTTTCCAAAATGTCGTAATAACCCCGCCCCGTTGACGCAAATGGGCGGTAGGCGTGTACGGTGGGAG
GTCTATATAAGCAGAGCTCGTTTAGTGAACCGTCAGATCGCCTGGAGACGCCATCCACGCTGTTTTGACC
TCCATAGAAGACACCGGGACCGATCCAGCCTCCGCGGCCGGGAACGGTGCATTGGAACGCGGATTCCCCG
TGCCAAGAGTGACGTAAGTACCGCCTATAGACTCTATAGGCACACCCCTTTGGCTCTTATGCATGCTATA
CTGTTTTTGGCTTGGGGCCTATACACCCCCGCTTCCATATGCTATAGGTGATGGTATAGCTTAGCCTATA
GGTGTGGGTTATTGACCATTATTGACCACTCCCCTATTGGTGACGATACTTTCCATTACTAATCCATAAC
ATGGCTCTTTGCCACAACTATCTCTATTGGCTATATGCCAATACTCTGTCCTTCAGAGACTGACACGGAC
TCTGTATTTTTACAGGATGGGGTCCCATTTATTATTTACAAATTCACATATACAACAACGCCGTCCCCCG
TGCCCGCAGTTTTTATTAAACATAGCGTGGGATCTCCACGCGAATCTCGGGTACGTGTTCCGGACATGGG
CTCTTCTCCGGTAGCGGCGGAGCTTCCACATCCGAGCCCTGGTCCCATGCCTCCAGCGGCTCATGGTCGC
TCGGCAGCTCCTTGCTCCTAACAGTGGAGGCCAGACTTAGGCACAGCACAATGCCCACCACCACCAGTGT
GCCGCACAAGGCCGTGGCGGTAGGGTATGTGTCTGAAAATGAGCTCGGAGATTGGGCTCGCACCGCTGAC
GCAGATGGAAGACTTAAGGCAGCGGCAGAAGAAGATGCAGGCAGCTGAGTTGTTGTATTCTGATAAGAGT
CAGAGGTAACTCCCGTTGCGGTGCTGTTAACGGTGGAGGGCAGTGTAGTCTGAGCAGTACTCGTTGCTGC
CGCGCGCGCCACCAGACATAATAGCTGACAGACTAACAGACTGTTCCTTTCCATGGGTCTTTTCTGCAGA
AGCTTGAATTCTCGAGGATCCGCGGCCGCTACTGCCAACTTCACACAACCCGCTCAGCGGAAACACGGCA
TACGAAATGAATATGCCCAACGAACGCCTCAAATGGCTAATGCTGTTCGCAGCTGTTGCCCTCATTGCTT
GTGGTAGTCAGACCCTAGCTGCCAATCCCCCAGATGCCGACCAAAAAGGACCCGTCTTCCTCAAGGAACC
CACCAACCGCATTGACTTCTCCAACTCCACGGGCGCAGAGATCGAGTGCAAGGCCAGCGGCAATCCCATG
CCCGAGATTATTTGGATCAGGAGCGACGGTACCGCCGTGGGTGATGTGCCCGGATTGCGTCAGATCTCAT
CCGACGGCAAGCTGGTCTTCCCTCCCTTCCGCGCCGAGGACTACCGCCAGGAGGTCCATGCCCAGGTGTA
CGCCTGCCTGGCCCGCAACCAGTTCGGATCCATTATCTCCCGGGACGTCCATGTGCGAGCCGTTGTCAAT
CAGTTCTATGAGGCGGAGATTATGACCGAGTATGTTATCAGGGGTAATGCTGCCGTTCTGAAGTGTTCCA
TCCCGTCGTTCGTGGCTGATTTTGTTCGAGTTGAGTCCTGGATCGATGATGAGGGCAATGTCTTGTCCTT
TTCGGACAATTACGATGGAAAGTATCTGGTATTGCCCTCTGGAGAGCTGCACATCCGTGAGGTTGGACCC
GAGGACGGATACAAGAGCTACCAGTGCCGAACCAAACATCGTCTGACCGGAGAAACCCGATTAAGTGCCA
CAAAAGGACGATTGGTCATCACAGAACCTGTGGGCAGTGTTGCGCCTAAGATCAGCGTAGAAAATCGTCT
GAAAAATGCAGAGGCTCGAATTGGTTCCACCTTCACCCTCTTTTGCCCTGGTCAAGCCTATCCAGTACCC
TTCTTTAGATGGTACAAGTTCATCGAAGGAACAACCCGTAAACAAGCTGTGGTGCTAAATGACCGTGTGA
AGCAGGTCTCTGGTACTCTCATTATTAAGGACGCAGTAGTCGAGGACTCCGGAAAATACCTGTGCGTGGT
GAACAATTCCGTGGGAGGCGAAAGCGTTGAGACTGTGCTTACCGTCACTGCCCCCCTATCCGCTAAGATC
GATCCTCCCACACAGACAGTTGACTTCGGACGCCCCGCCGTATTCACTTGCCAGTACACTGGAAATCCCA
TCAAGACCGTTAGCTGGATGAAGGACGGCAAGGCTATCGGACACAGCGAACCCGTGCTGCGCATCGAATC
CGTGAAGAAGGAGGACAAGGGCATGTACCAGTGCTTCGTAAGAAACGACCAGGAATCGGCGGAGGCGAGT
GCTGAGCTGAAGCTCGGAGGCCGTTTCGATCCCCCCGTCATCCGACAGGCCTTCCAGGAAGAGACCATGG
AACCCGGACCAAGTGTATTCCTCAAGTGCGTCGCCGGCGGAAACCCCACGCCCGAAATTTCCTGGGAACT
CGACGGCAAGAAAATCGCCAACAACGATCGCTATCAGGTCGGACAGTATGTGACGGTCAACGGAGATGTG
GTTTCCTATCTGAACATAACCTCGGTCCACGCCAACGATGGCGGTCTCTACAAGTGCATAGCCAAGAGCA
AAGTGGGCGTGGCCGAACACTCGGCCAAGTTGAATGTATATGGACTGCCCTACATCCGGCAAATGGAGAA
GAAGGCAATTGTTGCTGGAGAAACCCTGATTGTCACATGTCCTGTAGCTGGATACCCCATCGATTCGATT
GTCTGGGAGCGAGATAACCGTGCCCTGCCCATCAACCGCAAACAGAAGGTCTTCCCCAACGGAACGCTGA
TTATCGAGAATGTGGAACGGAACTCAGACCAAGCGACCTACACTTGCGTTGCCAAGAATCAGGAAGGATA
CTCTGCTCGAGGATCTCTGGAAGTGCAAGTCATGGTTCCTCCGAAAATCACGCCATTTGACTTCGGTGCC
GAACCCACCAATGTTGAGGATTCCGTTTCGGTGACTTGTCTAATCTCCTCCGGCGATTTGCCCATTGATA
TCGAGTGGTTCTTCAACGACTACGGAATTAGCTCCTACTCCGGTATAAATGTAGTTAAGGGTGGCAAGAG
GAACAGTATGCTGAGCATCGATAATGTGCAGGCTAGGCATGCGGGAAAGTATAGTTGCCGGGCAAAGAAC
TACGCAGCAGCCGTCAACTACAGCACTGAACTCATAGTTAATGTACCTCCCAGATGGATCCTCGAGCCCA
CCGATAAGGCCTTCGCCCAGGGATCCGATGCCAAGGTTGAATGCAAGGCTGATGGCTTCCCCAAACCCCA
AGTTACATGGAAGAAAGCAGTTGGCGACACCCCCGGAGAGTACAAGGATCTAAAGAAGAGCGACAACATC
CGCGTGGAAGAGGGCACTCTGCATGTCGACAACATCCAAAAGACCAACGAGGGCTACTATCTGTGCGAGG
CTATCAATGGAATAGGCTCCGGCCTCTCGGCTGTGATTATGATCAGCGTTCAGGCCCCTCCAGAGTTCAC
GGAGAAGCTGCGCAACCAGACCGCCCGACGAGGAGAACCCGCCGTACTCCAGTGCGAGGCGAAGGGCGAG
AAGCCCATTGGCATCTTGTGGAACATGAACAACATGCGACTGGACCCAAAGAACGACAATCGGTACACCA
TTCGTGAGGAGATCCTTTCCACCGGAGTTATGTCCAGTCTGTCGATCAAGCGCACCGAGAGATCCGACTC
CGCCCTATTCACCTGTGTCGCCACTAATGCCTTTGGATCCGATGACGCCAGCATAAATATGATTGTCCAG
GAAGTTCCGGAGATGCCATATGCTTTGAAGGTACTCGACAAATCCGGACGTTCCGTGCAGCTGAGCTGGG
CGCAACCCTACGATGGCAACTCCCCTCTGGACAGGTACATCATTGAGTTTAAGCGTTCTCGTGCCTCCTG
GAGCGAAATTGATCGCGTCATCGTGCCCGGACACACCACAGAAGCCCAAGTGCAGAAGCTCAGCCCCGCC
ACCACCTACAACATTCGCATCGTGGCCGAAAACGCCATCGGCACATCCCAATCCTCTGAAGCGGTCACTA
TCATCACTAGTGACAAAACTCACACATGCCCACCGTGCCCAGCACCTGAACTCCTGGGGGGACCGTCAGT
CTTCCTCTTCCCCCCAAAACCCAAGGACACCCTCATGATCTCCCGGACCCCTGAGGTCACATGCGTGGTG
GTGGACGTGAGCCACGAAGACCCTGAGGTCAAGTTCAACTGGTACGTGGACGGCGTGGAGGTGCATAATG
CCAAGACAAAGCCGCGGGAGGAGCAGTACAACAGCACGTACCGTGTGGTCAGCGTCCTCACCGTCCTGCA
CCAGGACTGGCTGAATGGCAAGGAGTACAAGTGCAAGGTCTCCAACAAAGCCCTCCCAGCCCCCATCGAG
AAAACCATCTCCAAAGCCAAAGGGCAGCCCCGAGAACCACAGGTGTATACCCTGCCCCCATCCCGGGATG
AGCTGACCAAGAACCAGGTCAGCCTGACCTGCCTGGTCAAAGGCTTCTATCCCAGCGACATCGCCGTGGA
GTGGGAGAGCAATGGGCAGCCGGAGAACAACTACAAGACCACGCCTCCCGTGCTGGACTCCGACGGCTCC
TTCTTCCTCTACAGCAAGCTCACCGTGGACAAGAGCAGGTGGCAGCAGGGGAACGTCTTCTCATGCTCCG
TGATGCATGAGGCTCTGCACAACCACTACACGCAGAAGAGCCTCTCCCTGTCTCCGGGTAAAGGCGGCCA
TCATCACCATCACCATTAATCTAGAGATCTTATTAAAGCAGAACTTGTTTATTGCAGCTTATAATGGTTA
CAAATAAAGCAATAGCATCACAAATTTCACAAATAAAGCATTTTTTTCACTGCATTCTAGTTGTGGTTTG
TCCAAACTCATCAATGTATCTTATCATGTCTGGTCGACTCTAGCTAGACTCTTCCGCTTCCTCGCTCACT
GACTCGCTGCGCTCGGTCGTTCGGCTGCGGCGAGCGGTATCAGCTCACTCAAAGGCGGTAATACGGTTAT
CCACAGAATCAGGGGATAACGCAGGAAAGAACATGTGAGCAAAAGGCCAGCAAAAGGCCAGGAACCGTAA
AAAGGCCGCGTTGCTGGCGTTTTTCCATAGGCTCCGCCCCCCTGACGAGCATCACAAAAATCGACGCTCA
AGTCAGAGGTGGCGAAACCCGACAGGACTATAAAGATACCAGGCGTTTCCCCCTGGAAGCTCCCTCGTGC
GCTCTCCTGTTCCGACCCTGCCGCTTACCGGATACCTGTCCGCCTTTCTCCCTTCGGGAAGCGTGGCGCT
TTCTCATAGCTCACGCTGTAGGTATCTCAGTTCGGTGTAGGTCGTTCGCTCCAAGCTGGGCTGTGTGCAC
GAACCCCCCGTTCAGCCCGACCGCTGCGCCTTATCCGGTAACTATCGTCTTGAGTCCAACCCGGTAAGAC
ACGACTTATCGCCACTGGCAGCAGCCACTGGTAACAGGATTAGCAGAGCGAGGTATGTAGGCGGTGCTAC
AGAGTTCTTGAAGTGGTGGCCTAACTACGGCTACACTAGAAGAACAGTATTTGGTATCTGCGCTCTGCTG
AAGCCAGTTACCTTCGGAAAAAGAGTTGGTAGCTCTTGATCCGGCAAACAAACCACCGCTGGTAGCGGTG
GTTTTTTTGTTTGCAAGCAGCAGATTACGCGCAGAAAAAAAGGATCTCAAGAAGATCCTTTGATCTTTTC
TACGGGGTCTGACGCTCAGTGGAACGAAAACTCACGTTAAGGGATTTTGGTCATGAGATTATCAAAAAGG
ATCTTCACCTAGATCCTTTTAAATTAAAAATGAAGTTTTAAATCAATCTAAAGTATATATGAGTAAACTT
GGTCTGACAGTTACCAATGCTTAATCAGTGAGGCACCTATCTCAGCGATCTGTCTATTTCGTTCATCCAT
AGTTGCCTGACTCCCCGTCGTGTAGATAACTACGATACGGGAGGGCTTACCATCTGGCCCCAGTGCTGCA
ATGATACCGCGAGACCCACGCTCACCGGCTCCAGATTTATCAGCAATAAACCAGCCAGCCGGAAGGGCCG
AGCGCAGAAGTGGTCCTGCAACTTTATCCGCCTCCATCCAGTCTATTAATTGTTGCCGGGAAGCTAGAGT
AAGTAGTTCGCCAGTTAATAGTTTGCGCAACGTTGTTGCCATTGCTACAGGCATCGTGGTGTCACGCTCG
TCGTTTGGTATGGCTTCATTCAGCTCCGGTTCCCAACGATCAAGGCGAGTTACATGATCCCCCATGTTGT
GCAAAAAAGCGGTTAGCTCCTTCGGTCCTCCGATCGTTGTCAGAAGTAAGTTGGCCGCAGTGTTATCACT
CATGGTTATGGCAGCACTGCATAATTCTCTTACTGTCATGCCATCCGTAAGATGCTTTTCTGTGACTGGT
GAGTACTCAACCAAGTCATTCTGAGAATAGTGTATGCGGCGACCGAGTTGCTCTTGCCCGGCGTCAATAC
GGGATAATACCGCGCCACATAGCAGAACTTTAAAAGTGCTCATCATTGGAAAACGTTCTTCGGGGCGAAA
ACTCTCAAGGATCTTACCGCTGTTGAGATCCAGTTCGATGTAACCCACTCGTGCACCCAACTGATCTTCA
GCATCTTTTACTTTCACCAGCGTTTCTGGGTGAGCAAAAACAGGAAGGCAAAATGCCGCAAAAAAGGGAA
TAAGGGCGACACGGAAATGTTGAATACTCATACTCTTCCTTTTTCAATATTATTGAAGCATTTATCAGGG
TTATTGTCTCATGAGCGGATACATATTTGAATGTATTTAGAAAAATAAACAAATAGGGGTTCCGCGCACA
TTTCCCCGAAAAGTGCCACCTGACGTCTAAGAAACCATTATTATCATGACATTAACCTATAAAAATAGGC
GTATCACGAGGCCCTTTCGTCTCGCGCGTTTCGGTGATGACGGTGAAAACCTCTGACACATGCAGCTCCC
GGAGGAATGTGTGTCAGTTAGGGTGTGGAAAGTCCCCAGGCTCCCCAGCAGGCAGAAGTATGCAAAGCAT
GCATCTCAATTAGTCAGCAACCAGGTGTGGAAAGTCCCCAGGCTCCCCAGCAGGCAGAAGTATGCAAAGC
ATGCATCTCAATTAGTCAGCAACCATAGTCCCGCCCCTAACTCCGCCCATCCCGCCCCTAACTCCGCCCA
GTTCCGCCCATTCTCCGCCCCATGGCTGACTAATTTTTTTTATTTATGCAGAGGCCGAGGCCGCCTCTGC
CTCTGAGCTATTCCAGAAGTAGTGAGGAGGCTTTTTTGGAGGCCTAGGCTTTTGCAAAAAGCTCCCGGGA
GCTTGTATATCCATTTTCGTCCCGGAGACGGTCACAGCTTGTCTGTAAGCGGATGCCGGGAGCAGACAAG
CCCGTCAGGGCGCGTCAGCGGGTGTTGGCGGGTGTCGGGGCTGGCTTAACTATGCGGCATCAGAGCAGAT
TGTACTGAGAGTGCACCATATGCGGTGTGAAATACCGCACAGATGCGTAAGGAGAAAATACCGCATCAGG
AAATTGTAAGCGTTAATATTTTGTTAAAATTCGCGTTAAATTTTTGTTAAATCAGCTCATTTTTTAACCA
ATAGGCCGAAATCGGCAAAATCCCTTATAAATCAAAAGAATAGACCGAGATAGGGT
[37 nt withheld, positions 8247-8283]
AAAGAACGTGGACTCCAACGTCAAAGG
[49 nt withheld, positions 8311-8359]
T
[91 nt withheld, positions 8361-8451]
G
[124 nt withheld, positions 8453-8576]
CCATTCGCCATTCAGGCTGCGCAACTGTTGGGAAGGGCGATCGGTGCGGGCCTCTTCGCTATTACGCCAG
CTGGCGAAAGGGGGATGTGCTGCAAGGCGATTAAGTTGGGTAACGCCAGGGTTTTCCCAGTCACGACGTT
GTAAAACGACGGCCAGTGAATTGTCGAGGTCTCGACGGTATCGATTGACATTGATT
