>Addgene plasmid #72189 | Dscam1_7.27.26 EC10-Fc-His | addgene partial sequence | sequence record 135438 | pMRB101-F 5'-aagatgcaggcagctgagtt-3'
CGTTGCGGTGCTGTTAACGGTGGAGGGCAGTGTAGTCTGAGCAGTACTCGTTGCTGCCGCGCGCGCCACC
AGACATAATAGCTGACAGACTAACAGACTGTTCCTTTCCATGGGTCTTTTCTGCAGAAGCTTGAATTCTC
GAGGATCCGCGGCCGCTACTGCCAACTTCACACAACCCGCTCAGCGGAAACACGGCATACGAAATGAATA
TGCCCAACGAACGCCTCAAATGGCTAATGCTGTTCGCAGCTGTTGCCCTCATTGCTTGTGGTAGTCAGAC
CCTAGCTGCCAATCCCCCAGATGCCGACCAAAAAGGACCCGTCTTCCTCAAGGAACCCACCAACCGCATT
GACTTCTCCAACTCCACGGGCGCAGAGATCGAGTGCAAGGCCAGCGGCAATCCCATGCCCGAGATTATTT
GGATCAGGAGCGACGGTACCGCCGTGGGTGATGTGCCCGGATTGCGTCAGATCTCATCCGACGGCAAGCT
GGTCTTCCCTCCCTTCCGCGCCGAGGACTACCGCCAGGAGGTCCATGCCCAGGTGTACGCCTGCCTGGCC
CGCAACCAGTTCGGATCCATTATCTCCCGGGACGTCCATGTGCGAGCCGTTGTCAATCAGTTCTATGAGG
CGGAGATTATGACCGAGTATGTTATCAGGGGTAATGCTGCCGTTCTGAAGTGTTCCATCCCGTCGTTCGT
GGCTGATTTTGTTCGAGTTGAGTCCTGGATCGATGATGAGGGCAATGTCTTGTCCTTTTCGGACAATTAC
GATGGAAAGTATCTGGTATTGCCCTCTGGAGAGCTGCACATCCGTGAGGTTGGACCCG
