>Addgene plasmid #72189 | Dscam1_7.27.26 EC10-Fc-His | addgene partial sequence | sequence record 136240 | SV40pA-R 5'-GAAATTTGTGATGCTATTGC-3'
ATAAGATCTCTAGATTAATGGTGATGGTGATGATGGCCGCCTTTACCCGGAGACAGGGAGAGGCTCTTCT
GCGTGTAGTGGTTGTGCAGAGCCTCATGCATCACGGAGCATGAGAAGACGTTCCCCTGCTGCCACCTGCT
CTTGTCCACGGTGAGCTTGCTGTAGAGGAAGAAGGAGCCGTCGGAGTCCAGCACGGGAGGCGTGGTCTTG
TAGTTGTTCTCCGGCTGCCCATTGCTCTCCCACTCCACGGCGATGTCGCTGGGATAGAAGCCTTTGACCA
GGCAGGTCAGGCTGACCTGGTTCTTGGTCAGCTCATCCCGGGATGGGGGCAGGGTATACACCTGTGGTTC
TCGGGGCTGCCCTTTGGCTTTGGAGATGGTTTTCTCGATGGGGGCTGGGAGGGCTTTGTTGGAGACCTTG
CACTTGTACTCCTTGCCATTCAGCCAGTCCTGGTGCAGGACGGTGAGGACGCTGACCACACGGTACGTGC
TGTTGTACTGCTCCTCCCGCGGCTTTGTCTTGGCATTATGCACCTCCACGCCGTCCACGTACCAGTTGAA
CTTGACCTCAGGGTCTTCGTGGCTCACGTCCACCACCACGCATGTGACCTCAGGGGTCCGGGAGATCATG
AGGGTGTCCTTGGGTTTTGGGGGGAAGAGGAAGACTGACGGTCCCCCCAGGAGTTCAGGTGCTGGGCACG
GTGGGCATGTGTGAGTTTTGTCACTAGTGATGATAGTGACCGCTTCAGAGGATTGGGATGTGCCGATGGC
GTTTTCGGCCACGATGCGAATGTTGTAGGTGGTGGCGG
